Addgene plasmid #152619: pGBW-m4133997
Purpose: Mammalian expression plasmid for SARS-CoV-2 3'-to-5' exonuclease
Depositing lab: Ginkgo Bioworks & Benjie Chen. Depositing organization: Ginkgo Bioworks.
Backbone
  Vector backbone: pTwist_CMV_Hygro_6
  Backbone size w/o insert (bp): 6525
  Vector type: Mammalian Expression
  Selectable markers: Hygromycin
Growth in bacteria
  Bacterial resistance: Ampicillin, 100 μg/mL
  Growth temperature: 37°C
  Growth strain: DH5alpha
  Copy number: High Copy
Gene/Insert
  Gene/Insert name: SARS-CoV-2 3'-to-5' exonuclease
  Species: Severe acute respiratory syndrome coronavirus 2
  Insert size (bp): 1580
  Mutation: wt
  Entrez Gene: ORF1ab (a.k.a. GU280_gp01)
  Promoter: CMV
  Tag / fusion protein: Cleavable TEV;HA (C terminal on backbone)
  Cloning method: Unknown
Resource information
  A portion of this plasmid was derived from a plasmid made by: GinkgoBioworks
Depositor comments: NCBI reference sequence: YP_009725309.1
How to cite: pGBW-m4133997 was a gift from Ginkgo Bioworks & Benjie Chen (Addgene plasmid # 152619 ; http://n2t.net/addgene:152619 ; RRID:Addgene_152619)
