[The description below was written by a language model from this plasmid's Addgene catalogue record and pLannotate feature annotations shown in this document.]
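Description:
pGBW-m4133997 is a mammalian expression plasmid built on the pTwist_CMV_Hygro_6 backbone and carrying the wild-type SARS-CoV-2 3'-to-5' exonuclease, one of the mature products of the ORF1ab replicase polyprotein. The full deposited sequence is 8,165 nt. It is maintained in E. coli as a high-copy plasmid through a ColE1/pUC-type origin, with an AmpR β-lactamase gene providing ampicillin selection. A short additional β-lactamase fragment is also annotated and appears to be a backbone remnant.

The coding region spans the numbering origin of the circular map and is annotated only as a fragment of the SARS-CoV-2 replicase polyprotein. The functional text attached to that automated hit refers to the 2'-O-methyltransferase, which is generic polyprotein annotation and does not match the catalogue's identification of the insert as the exonuclease. Expression is driven by a CMV enhancer and CMV immediate early promoter elements directly upstream, and an SV40 polyadenylation signal lies downstream. According to the catalogue, the backbone supplies a C-terminal HA epitope preceded by a TEV protease cleavage site, allowing detection or pull-down and subsequent tag removal; these tags are not separately annotated in the feature table. A second cassette, in which the human UbC promoter drives hygromycin B phosphotransferase followed by a synthetic poly(A) signal, allows hygromycin selection of transfected cells. β-globin insulator elements, together with T7 and rrnG terminators and a further synthetic poly(A) signal, flank the units, presumably to limit transcriptional read-through between them.

The record supports use for transient or hygromycin-selected expression of the tagged viral exonuclease in mammalian cells.
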