Features (pLannotate 1.2.2; 19 found; start..end, strand, type, name):
   1705..1826    -  polyA_signal   SV40 poly(A) signal: SV40 polyadenylation signal
   1849..1918    -  CDS            large T antigen (fragment): large T antigen from SV40 (simian virus 40)
   1941..1987    +  terminator     T7 terminator: transcription terminator for bacteriophage T7 RNA polymerase
   2017..2153    +  terminator     rrnG terminator: transcription terminator from the E. coli ribosomal RNA rrnG operon (Albrechtsen et al., 1991)
   2198..2269    +  misc_feature   3' β-globin insulator: insulator downstream of the human β-globin locus (Farrell et al., 2002)
   2495..3083    -  rep_origin     ori: high-copy-number ColE1/pMB1/pBR322/pUC origin of replication
   3255..3319    -  CDS            bla(M) (fragment): β-lactamase lacking the signal sequence; bla(M); allows cytosolic expression of β-lactamase
   3583..4792    +  promoter       UbC promoter: human ubiquitin C promoter
   4802..5823    +  CDS            HygR (fragment): hygromycin B phosphotransferase confers resistance to hygromycin
   5851..5899    +  polyA_signal   poly(A) signal: synthetic polyadenylation signal
   6165..7025    +  CDS            AmpR: β-lactamase; bla; confers resistance to ampicillin, carbenicillin, and related antibiotics
   7038..7174    +  terminator     rrnG terminator: transcription terminator from the E. coli ribosomal RNA rrnG operon (Albrechtsen et al., 1991)
   7319..7390    +  misc_feature   5' β-globin insulator: insulator upstream of the human β-globin locus (Farrell et al., 2002)
   7395..7441    -  terminator     T7 terminator: transcription terminator for bacteriophage T7 RNA polymerase
   7459..7507    -  polyA_signal   poly(A) signal: synthetic polyadenylation signal
   7588..7891    +  enhancer       CMV enhancer: human cytomegalovirus immediate early enhancer
   7964..7981    -  promoter       CMV promoter (fragment): human cytomegalovirus (CMV) immediate early promoter
   8044..8095    +  promoter       CMVd2 promoter: truncated human cytomegalovirus (CMV) immediate early promoter that yields moderately reduced expression relative to the full-length promoter
   8161..1603    +  CDS            rep (fragment) (across the origin): R1AB_SARS2 - Experimental evidence at protein level: Swiss-Prot protein existence level 1. [2'-O-methyltransferase]: Methyltransferase that mediates mRNA cap 2'-O-ribose methylation to the 5'-cap structure of viral mRNAs. N7-methyl guanosine cap is a prerequisite for binding of nsp16. Therefore plays an essential role in viral mRNAs cap methylation which is essential to evade immune system. From Severe acute respiratory syndrome coronavirus 2 (2019-nCoV) (SARS-CoV-2).
>Addgene plasmid #152619 | pGBW-m4133997 | depositor full sequence | sequence record 295631 | Full Sequence
CACCATGGCCGAAAATGTCACTGGCTTATTTAAGGATTGCAGTAAAGTGATCACAGGGTTGCACCCGACC
CAAGCGCCTACGCATCTTTCAGTAGACACCAAGTTCAAAACTGAGGGACTCTGTGTGGACATACCAGGTA
TTCCCAAGGATATGACATACAGACGCCTGATCTCGATGATGGGCTTCAAGATGAACTATCAGGTTAACGG
TTACCCCAATATGTTTATTACCCGAGAGGAAGCTATCCGGCACGTGCGTGCCTGGATAGGGTTTGACGTC
GAGGGCTGTCATGCAACTAGGGAAGCTGTAGGAACAAATCTGCCACTGCAACTCGGCTTCTCTACCGGAG
TCAACCTAGTTGCCGTGCCTACCGGGTATGTGGATACACCAAACAATACTGATTTTAGCAGAGTCTCCGC
AAAACCCCCTCCCGGGGACCAGTTCAAACACTTGATCCCCCTGATGTACAAGGGTTTACCATGGAACGTG
GTGCGGATTAAAATAGTTCAGATGCTCAGCGACACACTGAAGAATTTAAGTGATAGAGTTGTGTTTGTAC
TTTGGGCCCATGGCTTCGAGCTGACCTCTATGAAGTATTTCGTTAAAATTGGACCCGAACGAACGTGCTG
CCTGTGTGACCGGAGGGCGACGTGTTTCTCAACTGCTTCCGATACCTATGCCTGCTGGCACCATAGCATC
GGCTTTGATTACGTGTACAACCCTTTTATGATTGACGTGCAGCAGTGGGGATTCACTGGGAACCTACAGT
CGAATCACGATCTTTACTGTCAGGTCCATGGGAACGCACACGTTGCTAGCTGCGACGCAATCATGACACG
TTGCCTTGCTGTCCACGAGTGTTTTGTGAAACGAGTGGACTGGACTATTGAGTATCCTATCATTGGCGAC
GAACTGAAGATAAATGCGGCTTGTAGGAAGGTGCAGCATATGGTCGTCAAAGCCGCCCTCTTAGCTGATA
AGTTCCCGGTCCTGCACGATATTGGCAATCCAAAGGCCATCAAATGCGTACCCCAGGCAGATGTTGAGTG
GAAGTTTTACGACGCGCAACCATGCTCCGATAAGGCCTATAAAATCGAAGAGCTCTTCTACAGTTATGCC
ACCCATTCTGACAAGTTTACCGACGGTGTGTGTTTGTTTTGGAATTGCAACGTGGATCGCTACCCTGCAA
ACTCTATCGTTTGTCGCTTCGACACACGCGTATTGTCCAATCTGAATCTACCCGGATGCGACGGAGGTTC
ACTGTATGTGAACAAGCACGCCTTCCACACCCCCGCATTCGATAAATCCGCCTTTGTCAACCTTAAACAA
TTACCTTTCTTTTACTACAGCGACTCTCCTTGCGAATCCCATGGAAAGCAAGTAGTGAGTGATATCGATT
ACGTCCCACTCAAAAGTGCAACATGTATTACGAGATGCAATCTCGGTGGTGCAGTCTGTAGACACCATGC
CAATGAATATCGGCTGTATTTGGACGCCTATAACATGATGATTTCAGCTGGCTTCTCTCTTTGGGTTTAC
AAGCAGTTTGACACGTATAATCTGTGGAACACCTTTACAAGGCTGCAAGAAAACCTTTACTTTCAGTCGT
ACCCCTATGACGTACCAGATTATGCGTAAGGATCCGCAGGCCTCTGCTAGCTTGACTGACTGAGATACAG
CGTACCTTCAGCTCACAGACATGATAAGATACATTGATGAGTTTGGACAAACCACAACTAGAATGCAGTG
AAAAAAATGCTTTATTTGTGAAATTTGTGATGCTATTGCTTTATTTGTAACCATTATAAGCTGCAATAAA
CAAGTTAACAACAACAATTGCATTCATTTTATGTTTCAGGTTCAGGGGGAGGTGTGGGAGGTTTTTTAAA
GCAAGTAAAACCTCTACAAATGTGGTATTGGCCCATCTCTATCGGTATCGTAGCATAACCCCTTGGGGCC
TCTAAACGGGTCTTGAGGGGTTTTTTGTGCCCCTCGGGCCGGATTGCTATCTACCGGCATTGGCGCAGAA
AAAAATGCCTGATGCGACGCTGCGCGTCTTATACTCCCACATATGCCAGATTCAGCAACGGATACGGCTT
CCCCAACTTGCCCACTTCCATACGTGTCCTCCTTACCAGAAATTTATCCTTAAGGTCGTCAGCTATCCTG
CAGGCGATCTCTCGATTTCGATCAAGACATTCCTTTAATGGTCTTTTCTGGACACCACTAGGGGTCAGAA
GTAGTTCATCAAACTTTCTTCCCTCCCTAATCTCATTGGTTACCTTGGGCTATCGAAACTTAATTAACCA
GTCAAGTCAGCTACTTGGCGAGATCGACTTGTCTGGGTTTCGACTACGCTCAGAATTGCGTCAGTCAAGT
TCGATCTGGTCCTTGCTATTGCACCCGTTCTCCGATTACGAGTTTCATTTAAATCATGTGAGCAAAAGGC
CAGCAAAAGGCCAGGAACCGTAAAAAGGCCGCGTTGCTGGCGTTTTTCCATAGGCTCCGCCCCCCTGACG
AGCATCACAAAAATCGACGCTCAAGTCAGAGGTGGCGAAACCCGACAGGACTATAAAGATACCAGGCGTT
TCCCCCTGGAAGCTCCCTCGTGCGCTCTCCTGTTCCGACCCTGCCGCTTACCGGATACCTGTCCGCCTTT
CTCCCTTCGGGAAGCGTGGCGCTTTCTCATAGCTCACGCTGTAGGTATCTCAGTTCGGTGTAGGTCGTTC
GCTCCAAGCTGGGCTGTGTGCACGAACCCCCCGTTCAGCCCGACCGCTGCGCCTTATCCGGTAACTATCG
TCTTGAGTCCAACCCGGTAAGACACGACTTATCGCCACTGGCAGCAGCCACTGGTAACAGGATTAGCAGA
GCGAGGTATGTAGGCGGTGCTACAGAGTTCTTGAAGTGGTGGCCTAACTACGGCTACACTAGAAGAACAG
TATTTGGTATCTGCGCTCTGCTGAAGCCAGTTACCTTCGGAAAAAGAGTTGGTAGCTCTTGATCCGGCAA
ACAAACCACCGCTGGTAGCGGTGGTTTTTTTGTTTGCAAGCAGCAGATTACGCGCAGAAAAAAAGGATCT
CAAGAAGATCCTTTGATCTTTTCTACGGGGTCTGACGCTCAGTGGAACGAAAACTCACGTTAAGGGATTT
TGGTCATGAGATTATCAAAAAGGATCTTCACCTAGATCCTTTTAAATTAAAAATGAAGTTTTAAATCAAT
CTAAAGTATATATGAGTAAACTTGGTCTGACAGTTACCAATGCTTAATCAGTGAGGCACCTATCTCAGCG
ATCTGTCTATTTCGTTCATCCATAGTTGCATTTAAATTTCCGAACTCTCCAAGGCCCTCGTCGGAAAATC
TTCAAACCTTTCGTCCGATCCATCTTGCAGGCTACCTCTCGAACGAACTATCGCAAGTCTCTTGGCCGGC
CTTGCGCCTTGGCTATTGCTTGGCAGCGCCTATCGCCAGGTATTACTCCAATCCCGAATATCCGAGATCG
GGATCACCCGAGAGAAGTTCAACCTACATCCTCAATCCCGATCTATCCGAGATCCGAGGAATATCGAAAT
CGGGGCGCGCCTGGCCTCCGCGCCGGGTTTTGGCGCCTCCCGCGGGCGCCCCCCTCGTCACGGCGAGCGC
TGCCACGTCAGACGAAGGGCGCAGGAGCGTCCTGATCCTTCCGCCCGGACGCTCAGGACAGCGGCCCGCT
GCTCATAAGACTCGGCCTTAGAACCCCAGTATCAGCAGAAGGACATTTTAGGACGGGACTTGGGTGACTC
TAGGGCACTGGTTTTCTTTCCAGAGAGCGGAACAGGCGAGGAAAAGTAGTCCCTTCTCGGCGATTCTGCG
GAGGGATCTCCGTGGGGCGGTGAACGCCGATGATTATATAAGGACGCGCCGGGTGTGGCACAGCTAGTTC
CGTCGCAGCCGGGATTTGGGTCGCGGTTCTTGTTTGTGGATCGCTGTGATCGTCACTTGGTGAGTAGCGG
GCTGCTGGGCTGGCCGGGGCTTTCGTGGCCGCCGGGCCGCTCGGTGGGACGGAAGCGTGTGGAGAGACCG
CCAAGGGCTGTAGTCTGGGTCCGCGAGCAAGGTTGCCCTGAACTGGGGGTTGGGGGGAGCGCAGCAAAAT
GGCGGCTGTTCCCGAGTCTTGAATGGAAGACGCTTGTGAGGCGGGCTGTGAGGTCGTTGAAACAAGGTGG
GGGGCATGGTGGGCGGCAAGAACCCAAGGTCTTGAGCCCTTCGCTAATGCGGGAAAGCTCTTATTCGGGT
GAGATGGGCTGGGCACCATCTGGGGACCCTGACGTGAAGTTTGTCACTGACTGGAGAACTCGGTTTGTCG
TCTGTTGCGGGGGCGGCAGTTATGGCGGTGCCGTTGGGCAGTGCACCCGTACCTTTGGGAGCGCGCGCCC
TCGTCGTGTCGTGACGTCACCCGTTCTGTTGGCTTATAATGCAGGGTGGGGCCACCTGCCGGTAGGTGTG
CGGTAGGCTTTTCTCCGTCGCAGGACGCAGGGTTCGGGCCTAGGGTAGGCTCTCCTGAATCGACAGGCGC
CGGACCTCTGGTGAGGGGAGGGATAAGTGAGGCGTCAGTTTCTTTGGTCGGTTTTATGTACCTATCTTCT
TAAGTAGCTGAAGCTCCGGTTTTGAACTATGCGCTCGGGGTTGGCGAGTGTGTTTTGTGAAGTTTTTTAG
GCACCTTTTGAAATGTAATCATTTGGGTCAATATGTAATTTTCAGTGTTAGACTTGTAAATTGTCCGCTA
AATTCTGGCCGTTTTTGGCTTTTTTGTTAGACAACATGGGTAAAAAGCCTGAACTCACCGCGACGTCTGT
CGAGAAGTTTCTGATCGAAAAGTTCGACAGCGTCTCCGACCTGATGCAGCTCTCGGAGGGCGAAGAATCT
CGTGCTTTCAGCTTCGATGTAGGAGGGCGTGGATATGTCCTGCGGGTAAATAGCTGCGCCGATGGTTTCT
ACAAAGATCGTTATGTTTATCGGCACTTTGCATCCGCCGCGCTCCCGATTCCGGAAGTGCTTGACATTGG
GGAGTTCAGCGAGAGCCTGACCTATTGCATCTCCCGCCGTGCACAGGGTGTCACGTTGCAAGACCTGCCT
GAAACCGAACTGCCCGCTGTTCTGCAGCCGGTCGCGGAGGCAATGGATGCCATCGCTGCCGCCGATCTTA
GCCAGACGAGCGGGTTCGGCCCATTCGGACCGCAAGGAATCGGTCAATACACTACATGGCGTGATTTCAT
ATGCGCGATTGCTGATCCCCATGTGTATCACTGGCAAACTGTGATGGACGACACCGTCAGTGCGTCCGTC
GCGCAGGCTCTCGATGAGCTGATGCTTTGGGCCGAGGACTGCCCCGAAGTCCGGCACCTCGTGCACGCGG
ATTTCGGCTCCAACAATGTCCTGACGGACAATGGCCGCATAACAGCGGTCATTGACTGGAGCGAGGCGAT
GTTCGGGGATTCCCAATACGAGGTCGCCAACATCTTCTTCTGGAGGCCGTGGTTGGCTTGTATGGAGCAG
CAGACGCGCTACTTCGAGCGGAGGCATCCGGAGCTTGCAGGATCGCCCCGGCTCCGGGCGTATATGCTCC
GCATTGGTCTTGACCAACTCTATCAGAGCTTGGTTGACGGCAATTTCGATGATGCAGCTTGGGCGCAGGG
TCGATGCGACGCAATCGTCCGATCCGGAGCCGGGACTGTCGGGCGTACACAAATCGCCCGCAGAAGCGCC
GCCGTCTGGACCGATGGCTGTGTAGAAGTACTCGCCGATAGTGGAAACCGACGCCCCAGCACTCGTCCGA
GGGCAAAGGAATAAGCTAGTATGTAAGCCTAGTCTTAGATAATAAAATCGCTATCCATCGAAGATGGATG
TGTGTTGGTTTTTTGTGTGTGTAACGCTAGGCGCGCCTGGTGTACCGAGAACGATCCTCTCAGTGCGAGT
CTCGACGATCCATATCGTTGCTTGGCAGTCAGCCAGTCGGAATCCAGCTTGGGACCCAGGAAGTCCAATC
GTCAGATATTGTACTCAAGCCTGGTCACGGCAGCGTACCGATCTGTTTAAACCTAGATATTGATAGTCTG
ATCGGTCAACGTATAATCGAGTCCTAGCTTTTGCAAACATCTATCAAGAGACAGGATCAGCAGGAGGCTT
TCGCATGAGTATTCAACATTTCCGTGTCGCCCTTATTCCCTTTTTTGCGGCATTTTGCCTTCCTGTTTTT
GCTCACCCAGAAACGCTGGTGAAAGTAAAAGATGCTGAAGATCAGTTGGGTGCGCGAGTGGGTTACATCG
AACTGGATCTCAACAGCGGTAAGATCCTTGAGAGTTTTCGCCCCGAAGAACGCTTTCCAATGATGAGCAC
TTTTAAAGTTCTGCTATGTGGCGCGGTATTATCCCGTATTGACGCCGGGCAAGAGCAACTCGGTCGCCGC
ATACACTATTCTCAGAATGACTTGGTTGAGTATTCACCAGTCACAGAAAAGCATCTTACGGATGGCATGA
CAGTAAGAGAATTATGCAGTGCTGCCATAACCATGAGTGATAACACTGCGGCCAACTTACTTCTGACAAC
GATTGGAGGACCGAAGGAGCTAACCGCTTTTTTGCACAACATGGGGGATCATGTAACTCGCCTTGATCGT
TGGGAACCGGAGCTGAATGAAGCCATACCAAACGACGAGCGTGACACCACGATGCCTGTAGCAATGGCAA
CAACCTTGCGTAAACTATTAACTGGCGAACTACTTACTCTAGCTTCCCGGCAACAGTTGATAGACTGGAT
GGAGGCGGATAAAGTTGCAGGACCACTTCTGCGCTCGGCCCTTCCGGCTGGCTGGTTTATTGCTGATAAA
TCTGGAGCCGGTGAGCGTGGGTCTCGCGGTATCATTGCAGCACTGGGGCCAGATGGTAAGCCCTCCCGTA
TCGTAGTTATCTACACGACGGGGAGTCAGGCAACTATGGATGAACGAAATAGACAGATCGCTGAGATAGG
TGCCTCACTGATTAAGCATTGGTAACCGATTCTAGGTGCATTGGCGCAGAAAAAAATGCCTGATGCGACG
CTGCGCGTCTTATACTCCCACATATGCCAGATTCAGCAACGGATACGGCTTCCCCAACTTGCCCACTTCC
ATACGTGTCCTCCTTACCAGAAATTTATCCTTAAGATCGTTTAAACTCGACTCTGGCTCTATCGAATCTC
CGTCGTTTCGAGCTTACGCGAACAGCCGTGGCGCTCATTTGCTCGTCGGGCATCGAATCTCGTCAGCTAT
CGTCAGCTTACCTTTTTGGCAGCGATCGCGGCTCCCGACATCTTGGACCATTAGCTCCACAGGTATCTTC
TTCCCTCTAGTGGTCATAACAGCAGCTTCAGCTACCTCTCAATTCAAAAAACCCCTCAAGACCCGTTTAG
AGGCCCCAAGGGGTTATGCTATCAATCGTTGCGTTACACACACAAAAAACCAACACACATCCATCTTCGA
TGGATAGCGATTTTATTATCTAACTGCTGATCGAGTGTAGCCAGATCTAGTAATCAATTACGGGGTCATT
AGTTCATAGCCCATATATGGAGTTCCGCGTTACATAACTTACGGTAAATGGCCCGCCTGGCTGACCGCCC
AACGACCCCCGCCCATTGACGTCAATAATGACGTATGTTCCCATAGTAACGCCAATAGGGACTTTCCATT
GACGTCAATGGGTGGAGTATTTACGGTAAACTGCCCACTTGGCAGTACATCAAGTGTATCATATGCCAAG
TACGCCCCCTATTGACGTCAATGACGGTAAATGGCCCGCCTGGCATTATGCCCAGTACATGACCTTATGG
GACTTTCCTACTTGGCAGTACATCTACGTATTAGTCATCGCTATTACCATGCTGATGCGGTTTTGGCAGT
ACATCAATGGGCGTGGATAGCGGTTTGACTCACGGGGATTTCCAAGTCTCCACCCCATTGACGTCAATGG
GAGTTTGTTTTGGCACCAAAATCAACGGGACTTTCCAAAATGTCGTAACAACTCCGCCCCATTGACGCAA
ATGGGCGGTAGGCGTGTACGGTGGGAGGTCTATATAAGCAGAGCTGGTTTAGTGAACCGTCAGATCAGAT
CTTTGTCGATCCTACCATCCACTCGACACACCCGCCAGCGGCCGC
